Addgene plasmid #20351: pCDNA3 Flag p38 alpha
Depositing lab: Roger Davis. Depositing organization: University of Massachusetts, Worcester. Publication: Selective activation of p38 mitogen-activated protein (MAP) kinase isoforms by the MAP kinase kinases MKK3 and MKK6. Enslen H, Raingeaud J, Davis RJ. J Biol Chem. 1998 Jan 16. 273(3):1741-8. 10.1074/jbc.273.3.1741 PubMed 9430721.
Backbone
  Vector backbone: pcDNA3
  Backbone manufacturer: Invitrogen
  Backbone size w/o insert (bp): 5500
  Vector type: Mammalian Expression
Growth in bacteria
  Bacterial resistance: Ampicillin, 100 μg/mL
  Growth temperature: 37°C
  Growth strain: DH5alpha
  Copy number: High Copy
Gene/Insert
  Gene/Insert name: pDCNA3 Flag p38 alpha (alt name: MapK14)
  Species: M. musculus (mouse)
  Insert size (bp): 1127
  GenBank ID: NM_011951
  Entrez Gene: Mapk14 (a.k.a. CSBP2, Crk1, Csbp1, Mxi2, PRKM14, PRKM15, p38, p38-alpha, p38MAPK, p38a, p38alpha)
  Tag / fusion protein: Flag (N terminal on insert)
  Cloning method: Restriction Enzyme; 5′ cloning site Hind III (not destroyed); 3′ cloning site Xba I (not destroyed)
  Sequencing primers: 5′ T7; 3′ SP6
Resource information
  A portion of this plasmid was derived from a plasmid made by: original wild-type p38 alpha insert provided by Jiahuai Han and Richard J. Ulevitch, "A Map Kinase Targeted by Endotoxin and Hyperosmolarity in Mammalian Cells", (Science,vol.265, pg806)
Terms and licenses: Academic/Nonprofit Terms; Industry Terms: Not Available to Industry
How to cite: pCDNA3 Flag p38 alpha was a gift from Roger Davis (Addgene plasmid # 20351 ; http://n2t.net/addgene:20351 ; RRID:Addgene_20351)
