[The description below was written by a language model from this plasmid's Addgene catalogue record.]
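Description:
pCDNA3 Flag p38 alpha is a mammalian expression plasmid built on the Invitrogen pcDNA3 backbone (about 5.5 kb without insert) that carries the mouse Mapk14 coding sequence, encoding the p38 alpha mitogen-activated protein kinase. The insert of roughly 1.1 kb was placed between the Hind III and Xba I sites of the polylinker, both of which remain intact, so the cassette can be excised or transferred. A Flag epitope is fused to the N terminus of the kinase, allowing the exogenous protein to be detected by immunoblotting or isolated by immunoprecipitation with anti-Flag antibodies, separately from endogenous p38. The plasmid is maintained in E. coli as a high-copy replicon under ampicillin selection.

The record does not list the regulatory elements individually. pcDNA3 vectors generally drive the insert from the CMV immediate-early promoter, terminate with a bovine growth hormone polyadenylation signal, and include a neomycin resistance cassette for G418 selection of stable mammalian lines. The listed T7 and SP6 sequencing primers fit the phage promoters that flank the pcDNA3 cloning site.

The wild-type p38 alpha insert is noted as deriving from an earlier plasmid made by another laboratory. The associated publication examined how the upstream MAP kinase kinases MKK3 and MKK6 selectively activate different p38 isoforms. This suggests the construct's typical use: transient expression of epitope-tagged p38 alpha in cultured mammalian cells, followed by recovery of the tagged kinase to assess its phosphorylation and activity in stress- and cytokine-responsive signalling studies.
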