>Addgene plasmid #20351 | pCDNA3 Flag p38 alpha | depositor partial sequence | sequence record 9579 | Author sequence
AAGCTTCGGCAGCCAACATGGACTATAAGGACGATGATGACAAAATGTCGCAGGAGAGGCCCACGTTCTA
CCGGCAGGAGCTGAACAAGACCATCTGGGAGGTGCCCGAACGATACCAGAACCTGTCCCCGGTGGGCTCG
GGCGCCTATGGCTCGGTGTGTGCTGCTTTTGATACAAAGACGGGGCATCGTGTGGCAGTTAAGAAGCTGT
CGAGACCGTTTCAGTCCATCATTCACGCCAAAAGGACCTACCGAGAGTTGCGTCTGCTGAAGCACATGAA
ACACGAAAATGTGATTGGTCTGTTGGATGTGTTCACACCCGCAAGGTCACTGGAGGAATTCAATGACGTG
TACCTGGTGACCCATCTCATGGGGGCGGACCTGAACAACATCGTGAAGTGCCAGAAGCTGACCGACGACC
ACGTTCAGTTTCTCATCTACCAGATCCTCCGAGGGCTGAAGTATATACATTCGGCTGACATAATTCACAG
GGACCTAAAGCCCAGCAACCTAGCTGTGAACGAAGACTGTGAGCTCAAGATTCTGGATTTTGGGCTGGCT
CGGCACACTGATGATGAGATGACAGGCTACGTGGCTACCAGGTGGTACCGAGCCCCAGAGATCATGCTGA
ATTGGATGCACTATAACCAGACAGTGGATATTTGGTCCGTGGGCTGCATCATGGCTGAGCTGTTGACCGG
AAGAACGTTGTTTCCTGGTACAGACCATATTGATCAGTTGAAGCTCATTTTAAGACTCGTTGGAACCCCA
GGGGCTGAGCTTCTGAAGAAAATCTCCTCAGAGTCTGCAAGAAACTACATTCAGTCTCTGGCCCAGATGC
CGAAGATGAACTTCGCAAATGTATTTATTGGTGCCAATCCCCTGGCTGTCGACCTACTGGAGAAGATGCT
CGTTTTGGACTCAGATAAGAGGATCACAGCAGCCCAAGCTCTTGCGCATGCCTACTTTGCTCAGTACCAC
GACCCTGATGATGAGCCTGTTGCTGACCCTTATGACCAGTCCTTTGAAAGCAGGGACCTTCTCATAGATG
AGTGGAAGAGCCTGACCTATGATGAAGTCATCAGCTTTGTGCCACCACCCCTTGACCAAGAAGAAATGGA
GTCCTGAGCACCTGGTCTAGA
