>Addgene plasmid #20351 | pCDNA3 Flag p38 alpha | addgene partial sequence | sequence record 132897 | CMV-F 5'-CGCAAATGGGCGGTAGGCGTG-3'
AGCTCTCTGGCTAACTAGAGAACCCACTGCTTACTGGCTTATCGAAATTAATACGACTCACTATAGGGAG
ACCCAAGCTTCGGCAGCCAACATGGACTATAAGGACGATGATGACAAAATGTCGCAGGAGAGGCCCACGT
TCTACCGGCAGGAGCTGAACAAGACCATCTGGGAGGTGCCCGAACGATACCAGAACCTGTCCCCGGTGGG
CTCGGGCGCCTATGGCTCGGTGTGTGCTGCTTTTGATACAAAGACGGGGCATCGTGTGGCAGTTAAGAAG
CTGTCGAGACCGTTTCAGTCCATCATTCACGCCAAAAGGACCTACCGAGAGTTGCGTCTGCTGAAGCACA
TGAAACACGAAAATGTGATTGGTCTGTTGGATGTGTTCACACCCGCAAGGTCACTGGAGGAATTCAATGA
CGTGTACCTGGTGACCCATCTCATGGGGGCGGACCTGAACAACATCGTGAAGTGCCAGAAGCTGACCGAC
GACCACGTTCAGTTTCTCATCTACCAGATCCTCCGAGGGCTGAAGTATATACATTCGGCTGACATAATTC
ACAGGGACCTAAAGCCCAGCAACCTAGCTGTGAACGAAGACTGTGAGCTCAAGATTCTGGATTTTGGGCT
GGCTCGGCACACTGATGATGAGATGACAGGCTACGTGGCTACCAGGTGGTACCGAGCCCCAGAGATCATG
CTGAATTGGATGCACTATAACCAGACAGTGGATATTTGGTCCGTGGGCTGCATCATGGCTGAGCTGTTGA
CCGGAAGAACGTTGTTTCCTGGTACAGACCATATTGATCAGTTGAAGCTCATT
