LOCUS       Exported 6486 bp ds-DNA circular SYN 12-MAY-2021
DEFINITION  synthetic circular DNA
ACCESSION   .
VERSION     .
KEYWORDS    pCDNA3 Flag p38 alpha
SOURCE      synthetic DNA construct
  ORGANISM  synthetic DNA construct
REFERENCE   1 (bases 1 to 6486)
  AUTHORS   Enslen H, Raingeaud J, Davis RJ
  TITLE     Selective activation of p38 mitogen-activated protein (MAP) kinase
            isoforms by the MAP kinase kinases MKK3 and MKK6.
  JOURNAL   J Biol Chem. 1998 Jan 16. 273(3):1741-8.
  PUBMED    9430721
REFERENCE   2 (bases 1 to 6486)
  AUTHORS   .
  TITLE     Direct Submission
  JOURNAL   Exported May 12, 2021 from SnapGene Server 1.1.58
            http://www.snapgene.com
FEATURES             Location/Qualifiers
     source          1..6486
                     /organism="synthetic DNA construct"
                     /mol_type="other DNA"
     primer_bind     complement(63..80)
                     /label=L4440
                     /note="L4440 vector, forward primer"
     rep_origin      complement(234..822)
                     /direction=LEFT
                     /label=ori
                     /note="high-copy-number ColE1/pMB1/pBR322/pUC origin of
                     replication"
     primer_bind     complement(314..333)
                     /label=pBR322ori-F
                     /note="pBR322 origin, forward primer"
     CDS             complement(993..1853)
                     /codon_start=1
                     /gene="bla"
                     /product="beta-lactamase"
                     /label=AmpR
                     /note="confers resistance to ampicillin, carbenicillin, and
                     related antibiotics"
                     /translation="MSIQHFRVALIPFFAAFCLPVFAHPETLVKVKDAEDQLGARVGYI
                     ELDLNSGKILESFRPEERFPMMSTFKVLLCGAVLSRIDAGQEQLGRRIHYSQNDLVEYS
                     PVTEKHLTDGMTVRELCSAAITMSDNTAANLLLTTIGGPKELTAFLHNMGDHVTRLDRW
                     EPELNEAIPNDERDTTMPVAMATTLRKLLTGELLTLASRQQLIDWMEADKVAGPLLRSA
                     LPAGWFIADKSGAGERGSRGIIAALGPDGKPSRIVVIYTTGSQATMDERNRQIAEIGAS
                     LIKHW"
     primer_bind     1616..1635
                     /label=Amp-R
                     /note="Ampicillin resistance gene, reverse primer"
     promoter        complement(1854..1958)
                     /gene="bla"
                     /label=AmpR promoter
     primer_bind     complement(2033..2052)
                     /label=pRS-marker
                     /note="pRS vectors, use to sequence yeast selectable
                     marker"
     enhancer        2224..2603
                     /label=CMV enhancer
                     /note="human cytomegalovirus immediate early enhancer"
     promoter        2604..2807
                     /label=CMV promoter
                     /note="human cytomegalovirus (CMV) immediate early
                     promoter"
     primer_bind     2758..2778
                     /label=CMV-F
                     /note="Human CMV immediate early promoter, forward primer"
     primer_bind     2852..2871
                     /label=T7
                     /note="T7 promoter, forward primer"
     promoter        2852..2870
                     /label=T7 promoter
                     /note="promoter for bacteriophage T7 RNA polymerase"
     CDS             2898..2921
                     /codon_start=1
                     /product="FLAG(R) epitope tag, followed by an enterokinase
                     cleavage site"
                     /label=FLAG
                     /translation="DYKDDDDK"
     promoter        complement(4028..4046)
                     /label=SP6 promoter
                     /note="promoter for bacteriophage SP6 RNA polymerase"
     primer_bind     complement(4029..4046)
                     /label=SP6
                     /note="SP6 promoter, forward primer"
     primer_bind     complement(4066..4083)
                     /label=BGH-rev
                     /note="Bovine growth hormone terminator, reverse primer.
                     Also called BGH reverse"
     polyA_signal    4072..4296
                     /label=bGH poly(A) signal
                     /note="bovine growth hormone polyadenylation signal"
     rep_origin      4342..4770
                     /direction=RIGHT
                     /label=f1 ori
                     /note="f1 bacteriophage origin of replication; arrow
                     indicates direction of (+) strand synthesis"
     primer_bind     complement(4429..4448)
                     /label=F1ori-R
                     /note="F1 origin, reverse primer"
     primer_bind     4639..4660
                     /label=F1ori-F
                     /note="F1 origin, forward primer"
     primer_bind     complement(4779..4799)
                     /label=pBABE 3'
                     /note="SV40 enhancer, reverse primer for pBABE vectors"
     promoter        4784..5113
                     /label=SV40 promoter
                     /note="SV40 enhancer and early promoter"
     rep_origin      4964..5099
                     /label=SV40 ori
                     /note="SV40 origin of replication"
     primer_bind     5026..5045
                     /label=SV40pro-F
                     /note="SV40 promoter/origin, forward primer"
     CDS             5180..5974
                     /codon_start=1
                     /gene="aph(3')-II (or nptII)"
                     /product="aminoglycoside phosphotransferase from Tn5"
                     /label=NeoR/KanR
                     /note="confers resistance to neomycin, kanamycin, and G418
                     (Geneticin(R))"
                     /translation="MIEQDGLHAGSPAAWVERLFGYDWAQQTIGCSDAAVFRLSAQGRP
                     VLFVKTDLSGALNELQDEAARLSWLATTGVPCAAVLDVVTEAGRDWLLLGEVPGQDLLS
                     SHLAPAEKVSIMADAMRRLHTLDPATCPFDHQAKHRIERARTRMEAGLVDQDDLDEEHQ
                     GLAPAELFARLKARMPDGEDLVVTHGDACLPNIMVENGRFSGFIDCGRLGVADRYQDIA
                     LATRDIAEELGGEWADRFLVLYGIAAPDSQRIAFYRLLDEFF"
     primer_bind     complement(5234..5253)
                     /label=Neo-R
                     /note="Neomycin resistance gene, reverse primer"
     primer_bind     5844..5863
                     /label=Neo-F
                     /note="Neomycin resistance gene, forward primer"
     polyA_signal    6148..6269
                     /label=SV40 poly(A) signal
                     /note="SV40 polyadenylation signal"
     primer_bind     complement(6185..6204)
                     /label=SV40pA-R
                     /note="SV40 polyA, reverse primer"
     primer_bind     6239..6258
                     /label=EBV-rev
                     /note="SV40 polyA terminator, reverse primer"
     primer_bind     complement(6318..6334)
                     /label=M13 rev
                     /note="common sequencing primer, one of multiple similar
                     variants"
     primer_bind     complement(6318..6334)
                     /label=M13 Reverse
                     /note="In lacZ gene. Also called M13-rev"
     primer_bind     complement(6331..6353)
                     /label=M13/pUC Reverse
                     /note="In lacZ gene"
     protein_bind    6342..6358
                     /label=lac operator
                     /bound_moiety="lac repressor encoded by lacI"
                     /note="The lac repressor binds to the lac operator to
                     inhibit transcription in E. coli. This inhibition can be
                     relieved by adding lactose or
                     isopropyl-beta-D-thiogalactopyranoside (IPTG)."
     promoter        complement(6366..6396)
                     /label=lac promoter
                     /note="promoter for the E. coli lac operon"
     protein_bind    6411..6432
                     /label=CAP binding site
                     /bound_moiety="E. coli catabolite activator protein"
                     /note="CAP binding activates transcription in the presence
                     of cAMP."
ORIGIN
        1 cattaatgaa tcggccaacg cgcggggaga ggcggtttgc gtattgggcg ctcttccgct
       61 tcctcgctca ctgactcgct gcgctcggtc gttcggctgc ggcgagcggt atcagctcac
      121 tcaaaggcgg taatacggtt atccacagaa tcaggggata acgcaggaaa gaacatgtga
      181 gcaaaaggcc agcaaaaggc caggaaccgt aaaaaggccg cgttgctggc gtttttccat
      241 aggctccgcc cccctgacga gcatcacaaa aatcgacgct caagtcagag gtggcgaaac
      301 ccgacaggac tataaagata ccaggcgttt ccccctggaa gctccctcgt gcgctctcct
      361 gttccgaccc tgccgcttac cggatacctg tccgcctttc tcccttcggg aagcgtggcg
      421 ctttctcata gctcacgctg taggtatctc agttcggtgt aggtcgttcg ctccaagctg
      481 ggctgtgtgc acgaaccccc cgttcagccc gaccgctgcg ccttatccgg taactatcgt
      541 cttgagtcca acccggtaag acacgactta tcgccactgg cagcagccac tggtaacagg
      601 attagcagag cgaggtatgt aggcggtgct acagagttct tgaagtggtg gcctaactac
      661 ggctacacta gaagaacagt atttggtatc tgcgctctgc tgaagccagt taccttcgga
      721 aaaagagttg gtagctcttg atccggcaaa caaaccaccg ctggtagcgg tggttttttt
      781 gtttgcaagc agcagattac gcgcagaaaa aaaggatctc aagaagatcc tttgatcttt
      841 tctacggggt ctgacgctca gtggaacgaa aactcacgtt aagggatttt ggtcatgaga
      901 ttatcaaaaa ggatcttcac ctagatcctt ttaaattaaa aatgaagttt taaatcaatc
      961 taaagtatat atgagtaaac ttggtctgac agttaccaat gcttaatcag tgaggcacct
     1021 atctcagcga tctgtctatt tcgttcatcc atagttgcct gactccccgt cgtgtagata
     1081 actacgatac gggagggctt accatctggc cccagtgctg caatgatacc gcgagaccca
     1141 cgctcaccgg ctccagattt atcagcaata aaccagccag ccggaagggc cgagcgcaga
     1201 agtggtcctg caactttatc cgcctccatc cagtctatta attgttgccg ggaagctaga
     1261 gtaagtagtt cgccagttaa tagtttgcgc aacgttgttg ccattgctac aggcatcgtg
     1321 gtgtcacgct cgtcgtttgg tatggcttca ttcagctccg gttcccaacg atcaaggcga
     1381 gttacatgat cccccatgtt gtgcaaaaaa gcggttagct ccttcggtcc tccgatcgtt
     1441 gtcagaagta agttggccgc agtgttatca ctcatggtta tggcagcact gcataattct
     1501 cttactgtca tgccatccgt aagatgcttt tctgtgactg gtgagtactc aaccaagtca
     1561 ttctgagaat agtgtatgcg gcgaccgagt tgctcttgcc cggcgtcaat acgggataat
     1621 accgcgccac atagcagaac tttaaaagtg ctcatcattg gaaaacgttc ttcggggcga
     1681 aaactctcaa ggatcttacc gctgttgaga tccagttcga tgtaacccac tcgtgcaccc
     1741 aactgatctt cagcatcttt tactttcacc agcgtttctg ggtgagcaaa aacaggaagg
     1801 caaaatgccg caaaaaaggg aataagggcg acacggaaat gttgaatact catactcttc
     1861 ctttttcaat attattgaag catttatcag ggttattgtc tcatgagcgg atacatattt
     1921 gaatgtattt agaaaaataa acaaataggg gttccgcgca catttccccg aaaagtgcca
     1981 cctgacgtcg acggatcggg agatctcccg atcccctatg gtgcactctc agtacaatct
     2041 gctctgatgc cgcatagtta agccagtatc tgctccctgc ttgtgtgttg gaggtcgctg
     2101 agtagtgcgc gagcaaaatt taagctacaa caaggcaagg cttgaccgac aattgcatga
     2161 agaatctgct tagggttagg cgttttgcgc tgcttcgcga tgtacgggcc agatatacgc
     2221 gttgacattg attattgact agttattaat agtaatcaat tacggggtca ttagttcata
     2281 gcccatatat ggagttccgc gttacataac ttacggtaaa tggcccgcct ggctgaccgc
     2341 ccaacgaccc ccgcccattg acgtcaataa tgacgtatgt tcccatagta acgccaatag
     2401 ggactttcca ttgacgtcaa tgggtggagt atttacggta aactgcccac ttggcagtac
     2461 atcaagtgta tcatatgcca agtacgcccc ctattgacgt caatgacggt aaatggcccg
     2521 cctggcatta tgcccagtac atgaccttat gggactttcc tacttggcag tacatctacg
     2581 tattagtcat cgctattacc atggtgatgc ggttttggca gtacatcaat gggcgtggat
     2641 agcggtttga ctcacgggga tttccaagtc tccaccccat tgacgtcaat gggagtttgt
     2701 tttggcacca aaatcaacgg gactttccaa aatgtcgtaa caactccgcc ccattgacgc
     2761 aaatgggcgg taggcgtgta cggtgggagg tctatataag cagagctctc tggctaacta
     2821 gagaacccac tgcttactgg cttatcgaaa ttaatacgac tcactatagg gagacccaag
     2881 cttcggcagc caacatggac tataaggacg atgatgacaa aatgtcgcag gagaggccca
     2941 cgttctaccg gcaggagctg aacaagacca tctgggaggt gcccgaacga taccagaacc
     3001 tgtccccggt gggctcgggc gcctatggct cggtgtgtgc tgcttttgat acaaagacgg
     3061 ggcatcgtgt ggcagttaag aagctgtcga gaccgtttca gtccatcatt cacgccaaaa
     3121 ggacctaccg agagttgcgt ctgctgaagc acatgaaaca cgaaaatgtg attggtctgt
     3181 tggatgtgtt cacacccgca aggtcactgg aggaattcaa tgacgtgtac ctggtgaccc
     3241 atctcatggg ggcggacctg aacaacatcg tgaagtgcca gaagctgacc gacgaccacg
     3301 ttcagtttct catctaccag atcctccgag ggctgaagta tatacattcg gctgacataa
     3361 ttcacaggga cctaaagccc agcaacctag ctgtgaacga agactgtgag ctcaagattc
     3421 tggattttgg gctggctcgg cacactgatg atgagatgac aggctacgtg gctaccaggt
     3481 ggtaccgagc cccagagatc atgctgaatt ggatgcacta taaccagaca gtggatattt
     3541 ggtccgtggg ctgcatcatg gctgagctgt tgaccggaag aacgttgttt cctggtacag
     3601 accatattga tcagttgaag ctcattttaa gactcgttgg aaccccaggg gctgagcttc
     3661 tgaagaaaat ctcctcagag tctgcaagaa actacattca gtctctggcc cagatgccga
     3721 agatgaactt cgcaaatgta tttattggtg ccaatcccct ggctgtcgac ctactggaga
     3781 agatgctcgt tttggactca gataagagga tcacagcagc ccaagctctt gcgcatgcct
     3841 actttgctca gtaccacgac cctgatgatg agcctgttgc tgacccttat gaccagtcct
     3901 ttgaaagcag ggaccttctc atagatgagt ggaagagcct gacctatgat gaagtcatca
     3961 gctttgtgcc accacccctt gaccaagaag aaatggagtc ctgagcacct ggtctagagg
     4021 gccctattct atagtgtcac ctaaatgcta gagctcgctg atcagcctcg actgtgcctt
     4081 ctagttgcca gccatctgtt gtttgcccct cccccgtgcc ttccttgacc ctggaaggtg
     4141 ccactcccac tgtcctttcc taataaaatg aggaaattgc atcgcattgt ctgagtaggt
     4201 gtcattctat tctggggggt ggggtggggc aggacagcaa gggggaggat tgggaagaca
     4261 atagcaggca tgctggggat gcggtgggct ctatggcttc tgaggcggaa agaaccagct
     4321 ggggctctag ggggtatccc cnnnnnnnnn nnnnnnnnnn nnnnnnnnnn nnnnnnnnnn
     4381 nnnnnnnnnn nnnnnnnnnn nnnnnnnnnn nnnnnnnnnn nnnnnnnnnn nnnnnnnnnn
     4441 nnnnnnnnnn nnnnnnnnnn nnnnncnnnn nnnnnnnnnn nnnnnnnnnn nnnnnnnnnn
     4501 nnnnnnnnnn nnnnnnnnnn nnnnnnnnnn nnnnnnnnnn nnnnnnnnnn nnnnnnnann
     4561 nnnnnnnnnn nnnnnnnnnn nnnnnnnnnn nnnnnnnnnn nnnnnnncct ttgacgttgg
     4621 agtccacgtt ctttaatagt ggactcttgt tccaaactgg aacaacactc aaccctatct
     4681 cggtctattc ttttgattta taagggattt tgccgatttc ggcctattgg ttaaaaaatg
     4741 agctgattta acaaaaattt aacgcgaatt aattctgtgg aatgtgtgtc agttagggtg
     4801 tggaaagtcc ccaggctccc cagcaggcag aagtatgcaa agcatgcatc tcaattagtc
     4861 agcaaccagg tgtggaaagt ccccaggctc cccagcaggc agaagtatgc aaagcatgca
     4921 tctcaattag tcagcaacca tagtcccgcc cctaactccg cccatcccgc ccctaactcc
     4981 gcccagttcc gcccattctc cgccccatgg ctgactaatt ttttttattt atgcagaggc
     5041 cgaggccgcc tctgcctctg agctattcca gaagtagtga ggaggctttt ttggaggcct
     5101 aggcttttgc aaaaagctcc cgggagcttg tatatccatt ttcggatctg atcaagagac
     5161 aggatgagga tcgtttcgca tgattgaaca agatggattg cacgcaggtt ctccggccgc
     5221 ttgggtggag aggctattcg gctatgactg ggcacaacag acaatcggct gctctgatgc
     5281 cgccgtgttc cggctgtcag cgcaggggcg cccggttctt tttgtcaaga ccgacctgtc
     5341 cggtgccctg aatgaactgc aggacgaggc agcgcggcta tcgtggctgg ccacgacggg
     5401 cgttccttgc gcagctgtgc tcgacgttgt cactgaagcg ggaagggact ggctgctatt
     5461 gggcgaagtg ccggggcagg atctcctgtc atctcacctt gctcctgccg agaaagtatc
     5521 catcatggct gatgcaatgc ggcggctgca tacgcttgat ccggctacct gcccattcga
     5581 ccaccaagcg aaacatcgca tcgagcgagc acgtactcgg atggaagccg gtcttgtcga
     5641 tcaggatgat ctggacgaag agcatcaggg gctcgcgcca gccgaactgt tcgccaggct
     5701 caaggcgcgc atgcccgacg gcgaggatct cgtcgtgacc catggcgatg cctgcttgcc
     5761 gaatatcatg gtggaaaatg gccgcttttc tggattcatc gactgtggcc ggctgggtgt
     5821 ggcggaccgc tatcaggaca tagcgttggc tacccgtgat attgctgaag agcttggcgg
     5881 cgaatgggct gaccgcttcc tcgtgcttta cggtatcgcc gctcccgatt cgcagcgcat
     5941 cgccttctat cgccttcttg acgagttctt ctgagcggga ctctggggtt cgaaatgacc
     6001 gaccaagcga cgcccaacct gccatcacga gatttcgatt ccaccgccgc cttctatgaa
     6061 aggttgggct tcggaatcgt tttccgggac gccggctgga tgatcctcca gcgcggggat
     6121 ctcatgctgg agttcttcgc ccaccccaac ttgtttattg cagcttataa tggttacaaa
     6181 taaagcaata gcatcacaaa tttcacaaat aaagcatttt tttcactgca ttctagttgt
     6241 ggtttgtcca aactcatcaa tgtatcttat catgtctgta taccgtcgac ctctagctag
     6301 agcttggcgt aatcatggtc atagctgttt cctgtgtgaa attgttatcc gctcacaatt
     6361 ccacacaaca tacgagccgg aagcataaag tgtaaagcct ggggtgccta atgagtgagc
     6421 taactcacat taattgcgtt gcgctcactg cccgctttcc agtcgggaaa cctgtcgtgc
     6481 cagctg
//
